Addgene plasmid #142488: TFORF0235
Purpose: Lentiviral vector for overexpressing transcription factor ORFs with unique 24-bp barcodes. Barcodes facilitate identification of transcription factors in pooled screens.
Depositing lab: Feng Zhang. Depositing organization: Broad Institute. Publication: A transcription factor atlas of directed differentiation. Joung J, Ma S, Tay T, Geiger-Schuller KR, Kirchgatterer PC, Verdine VK, Guo B, Arias-Garcia MA, Allen WE, Singh A, Kuksenko O, Abudayyeh OO, Gootenberg JS, Fu Z, Macrae RK, Buenrostro JD, Regev A, Zhang F. Cell. 2023 Jan 5;186(1):209-229.e26. doi: 10.1016/j.cell.2022.11.026. PubMed 36608654.
Backbone
  Vector backbone: pLX_TRC317
  Backbone manufacturer: Broad Institute Genetic Perturbation Platform
  Backbone size w/o insert (bp): 8264
  Vector type: Mammalian Expression, Lentiviral
  Selectable markers: Puromycin
Growth in bacteria
  Bacterial resistance: Ampicillin, 100 μg/mL
  Growth temperature: 37°C
  Growth strain: NEB Stable
  Copy number: High Copy
Gene/Insert
  Gene/Insert name: MYCN
  Species: H. sapiens (human)
  Insert size (bp): 1496
  Entrez Gene: MYCN (a.k.a. FGLDS1, MODED, MPAPA, MYCNsORF, MYCNsPEP, N-myc, NMYC, ODED, bHLHe37)
  Promoter: EF1a
  Cloning method: Unknown
  Sequencing primers: 5′ GGGTGGAGACTGAAGTTAGGCCAG; 3′ CACATAGCGTAAAAGGAGCAACATAG
Terms and licenses: Academic/Nonprofit Terms; Industry Terms: Not Available to Industry
Depositor comments: NM_005378,NM_001293228,XM_017004168,ENST00000281043 . The transcription factor ORF portion of this plasmid was synthesized by Genewiz. Please test multiple small colonies in case of plasmid recombination. To make this collection available in a timely manner, a portion of this collection was not fully sequenced by Addgene. If an Addgene verified full plasmid sequence is not available, please contact us prior to placing an order to request the full sequence.
How to cite: TFORF0235 was a gift from Feng Zhang (Addgene plasmid # 142488 ; http://n2t.net/addgene:142488 ; RRID:Addgene_142488)
