[The description below was written by a language model from this plasmid's Addgene catalogue record and pLannotate feature annotations shown in this document.]
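Description:
TFORF0235 is a third-generation, self-inactivating lentiviral expression plasmid built on the pLX_TRC317 backbone. It carries the human MYCN open reading frame and belongs to a barcoded transcription factor ORF collection. In E. coli it is maintained through a high-copy ColE1/pUC-type origin and selected with ampicillin via the β-lactamase gene. An f1 origin and remnants of a lac/T7/T3 cloning region are also present. The depositor notes that the plasmid can recombine during propagation, as is common for LTR-containing vectors.

The viral genome is transcribed from an RSV promoter fused to a truncated HIV-1 5' LTR, making packaging Tat-independent. This is followed by the Ψ packaging signal with a gag fragment, the Rev response element for nuclear export of the unspliced genome, and a cPPT/CTS that aids nuclear import. Within the provirus, an SV40 early promoter drives puromycin N-acetyltransferase so that transduced mammalian cells can be selected. The strong constitutive EF-1α promoter drives the MYCN coding sequence, which encodes the N-myc bHLH transcription factor. Downstream, a WPRE enhances transcript stability and expression, and the ΔU3 3' LTR inactivates the LTR promoter after integration. An SV40 poly(A) signal lies beyond it.

According to the catalogue entry, each construct in the collection has a unique 24-bp barcode. The feature table does not annotate the barcode; the short U6-like fragment between the ORF and the WPRE is listed only as a partial promoter match. The construct is intended for MYCN overexpression, alone or in pooled screens in which barcodes identify the transcription factor delivered, such as directed-differentiation studies.
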