Features (pLannotate 1.2.2; 31 found; start..end, strand, type, name):
      1..1179    +  promoter       EF-1α promoter: strong constitutive promoter for human elongation factor EF-1α
   1196..2587    +  CDS            MYCN: MYCN_HUMAN - Also known as BHLHE37, NMYC. Experimental evidence at protein level: Swiss-Prot protein existence level 1. Positively regulates the transcription of MYCNOS in neuroblastoma cells. From Homo sapiens (Human).
   2603..2656    +  promoter       U6 promoter (fragment): RNA polymerase III promoter for human U6 snRNA
   2698..3286    +  misc_feature   WPRE: woodchuck hepatitis virus posttranscriptional regulatory element
   3337..3356    +  misc_feature   cPPT/CTS (fragment): central polypurine tract and central termination sequence of HIV-1
   3358..3591    +  LTR            3' LTR (ΔU3): self-inactivating 3' long terminal repeat (LTR) from HIV-1
   3669..3790    +  polyA_signal   SV40 poly(A) signal: SV40 polyadenylation signal
   3830..3965    +  rep_origin     SV40 ori: SV40 origin of replication
   3986..4004    -  promoter       T7 promoter: promoter for bacteriophage T7 RNA polymerase
   4012..4167    +  CDS            lacZα (fragment): LacZα fragment of β-galactosidase; lacZ fragment
   4172..4600    +  rep_origin     f1 ori (sequence partly withheld): f1 bacteriophage origin of replication; arrow indicates direction of (+) strand synthesis
   4653..4757    +  promoter       AmpR promoter: bla
   4758..5618    +  CDS            AmpR: β-lactamase; bla; confers resistance to ampicillin, carbenicillin, and related antibiotics
   5789..6377    +  rep_origin     ori: high-copy-number ColE1/pMB1/pBR322/pUC origin of replication
   6560..6652    +  CDS            lacI (fragment): lac repressor; lacI; The lac repressor binds to the lac operator to inhibit transcription in E. coli. This inhibition can be relieved by adding lactose or isopropyl-β-D-thiogalactopyranoside (IPTG).
   6665..6686    +  protein_bind   CAP binding site: CAP binding activates transcription in the presence of cAMP. E. coli catabolite activator protein
   6701..6731    +  promoter       lac promoter: promoter for the E. coli lac operon
   6739..6755    +  protein_bind   lac operator: The lac repressor binds to the lac operator to inhibit transcription in E. coli. This inhibition can be relieved by adding lactose or isopropyl-β-D-thiogalactopyranoside (IPTG). lac repressor encoded by lacI
   6800..6818    +  promoter       T3 promoter: promoter for bacteriophage T3 RNA polymerase
   6846..7072    +  promoter       RSV promoter: Rous sarcoma virus enhancer/promoter
   7073..7253    +  LTR            5' LTR (truncated): truncated 5' long terminal repeat (LTR) from HIV-1
   7300..7425    +  misc_feature   HIV-1 Ψ: packaging signal of human immunodeficiency virus type 1
   7409..7772    +  CDS            HIV-1 gag (fragment): gag protein from human immunodeficiency virus 1; gag
   7918..8151    +  misc_feature   RRE: The Rev response element (RRE) of HIV-1 allows for Rev-dependent mRNA export from the nucleus to the cytoplasm.
   8528..8554    +  CDS            Rev (fragment): human immunodeficiency virus 1 (HIV-1) Rev protein; rev; enhances nuclear export of unspliced and incompletely spliced viral mRNAs
   8561..8584    +  promoter       SV40 promoter (fragment): SV40 early promoter
   8585..8656    +  promoter       SV40 promoter (fragment): SV40 enhancer and early promoter
   8680..8815    +  rep_origin     SV40 ori: SV40 origin of replication
   8861..9457    +  CDS            PuroR (fragment): puromycin N-acetyltransferase; pac from Streptomyces; confers resistance to puromycin
   9506..9623    +  misc_feature   cPPT/CTS: central polypurine tract and central termination sequence of HIV-1
   9688..9754    +  CDS            small t antigen (fragment): SV40 (simian virus 40) small t antigen
>Addgene plasmid #142488 | TFORF0235 | addgene full sequence | sequence record 353633 | Addgene NGS Result
GGCTCCGGTGCCCGTCAGTGGGCAGAGCGCACATCGCCCACAGTCCCCGAGAAGTTGGGGGGAGGGGTCG
GCAATTGAACCGGTGCCTAGAGAAGGTGGCGCGGGGTAAACTGGGAAAGTGATGTCGTGTACTGGCTCCG
CCTTTTTCCCGAGGGTGGGGGAGAACCGTATATAAGTGCAGTAGTCGCCGTGAACGTTCTTTTTCGCAAC
GGGTTTGCCGCCAGAACACAGGTAAGTGCCGTGTGTGGTTCCCGCGGGCCTGGCCTCTTTACGGGTTATG
GCCCTTGCGTGCCTTGAATTACTTCCACCTGGCTGCAGTACGTGATTCTTGATCCCGAGCTTCGGGTTGG
AAGTGGGTGGGAGAGTTCGAGGCCTTGCGCTTAAGGAGCCCCTTCGCCTCGTGCTTGAGTTGAGGCCTGG
CCTGGGCGCTGGGGCCGCCGCGTGCGAATCTGGTGGCACCTTCGCGCCTGTCTCGCTGCTTTCGATAAGT
CTCTAGCCATTTAAAATTTTTGATGACCTGCTGCGACGCTTTTTTTCTGGCAAGATAGTCTTGTAAATGC
GGGCCAAGATCTGCACACTGGTATTTCGGTTTTTGGGGCCGCGGGCGGCGACGGGGCCCGTGCGTCCCAG
CGCACATGTTCGGCGAGGCGGGGCCTGCGAGCGCGGCCACCGAGAATCGGACGGGGGTAGTCTCAAGCTG
GCCGGCCTGCTCTGGTGCCTGGCCTCGCGCCGCCGTGTATCGCCCCGCCCTGGGCGGCAAGGCTGGCCCG
GTCGGCACCAGTTGCGTGAGCGGAAAGATGGCCGCTTCCCGGCCCTGCTGCAGGGAGCTCAAAATGGAGG
ACGCGGCGCTCGGGAGAGCGGGCGGGTGAGTCACCCACACAAAGGAAAAGGGCCTTTCCGTCCTCAGCCG
TCGCTTCATGTGACTCCACGGAGTACCGGGCGCCGTCCAGGCACCTCGATTAGTTCTCGAGCTTTTGGAG
TACGTCGTCTTTAGGTTGGGGGGAGGGGTTTTATGCGATGGAGTTTCCCCACACTGAGTGGGTGGAGACT
GAAGTTAGGCCAGCTTGGCACTTGATGTAATTCTCCTTGGAATTTGCCCTTTTTGAGTTTGGATCTTGGT
TCATTCTCAAGCCTCAGACAGTGGTTCAAAGTTTTTTTCTTCCATTTCAGGTGTCGTGAGGCTAGCACCG
CCACCATGCCGAGCTGCTCCACGTCCACCATGCCGGGCATGATCTGCAAGAACCCAGACCTCGAGTTTGA
CTCGCTACAGCCCTGCTTCTACCCGGACGAAGATGACTTCTACTTCGGCGGCCCCGACTCGACCCCCCCG
GGGGAGGACATCTGGAAGAAGTTTGAGCTGCTGCCCACGCCCCCGCTGTCGCCCAGCCGTGGCTTCGCGG
AGCACAGCTCCGAGCCCCCGAGCTGGGTCACGGAGATGCTGCTTGAGAACGAGCTGTGGGGCAGCCCGGC
CGAGGAGGACGCGTTCGGCCTGGGGGGACTGGGTGGCCTCACCCCCAACCCGGTCATCCTCCAGGACTGC
ATGTGGAGCGGCTTCTCCGCCCGCGAGAAGCTGGAGCGCGCCGTGAGCGAGAAGCTGCAGCACGGCCGCG
GGCCGCCAACCGCCGGTTCCACCGCCCAGTCCCCGGGAGCCGGCGCCGCCAGCCCTGCGGGTCGCGGGCA
CGGCGGGGCTGCGGGAGCCGGCCGCGCCGGGGCCGCCCTGCCCGCCGAGCTCGCCCACCCGGCCGCCGAG
TGCGTGGATCCCGCCGTGGTCTTCCCCTTTCCCGTGAACAAGCGCGAGCCAGCGCCCGTGCCCGCAGCCC
CGGCCAGTGCCCCGGCGGCGGGCCCTGCGGTCGCCTCGGGGGCGGGTATTGCCGCCCCAGCCGGGGCCCC
GGGGGTCGCCCCTCCGCGCCCAGGCGGCCGCCAGACCAGCGGCGGCGACCACAAGGCCCTCAGTACCTCC
GGAGAGGACACCCTGAGCGATTCAGATGATGAAGATGATGAAGAGGAAGATGAAGAGGAAGAAATCGACG
TGGTCACTGTGGAGAAGCGGCGTTCCTCCTCCAACACCAAGGCTGTCACCACATTCACCATCACTGTGCG
TCCCAAGAACGCAGCCCTGGGTCCCGGGAGGGCTCAGTCCAGCGAGCTGATCCTCAAACGATGCCTTCCC
ATCCACCAGCAGCACAACTATGCCGCCCCCTCTCCCTACGTGGAGAGTGAGGATGCACCCCCACAGAAGA
AGATAAAGAGCGAGGCGTCCCCACGTCCGCTCAAGAGTGTCATCCCCCCAAAGGCTAAGAGCTTGAGCCC
CCGAAACTCTGACTCGGAGGACAGTGAGCGTCGCAGAAACCACAACATCCTGGAGCGCCAGCGCCGCAAC
GACCTTCGGTCCAGCTTTCTCACGCTCAGGGACCACGTGCCGGAGTTGGTAAAGAATGAGAAGGCCGCCA
AGGTGGTCATTTTGAAAAAGGCCACTGAGTATGTCCACTCCCTCCAGGCCGAGGAGCACCAGCTTTTGCT
GGAAAAGGAAAAATTGCAGGCAAGACAGCAGCAGTTGCTAAAGAAAATTGAACACGCTCGGACTTGCTAG
TAATGAACTAGTCCGTAACTTGAAAGTATTTCGATTTCTTGGCTTTATATATCTTGTGGAAAGGACGAAA
GACGCACCTCGGATATGTCCGCACGCGTTAAGTCGACAATCAACCTCTGGATTACAAAATTTGTGAAAGA
TTGACTGGTATTCTTAACTATGTTGCTCCTTTTACGCTATGTGGATACGCTGCTTTAATGCCTTTGTATC
ATGCTATTGCTTCCCGTATGGCTTTCATTTTCTCCTCCTTGTATAAATCCTGGTTGCTGTCTCTTTATGA
GGAGTTGTGGCCCGTTGTCAGGCAACGTGGCGTGGTGTGCACTGTGTTTGCTGACGCAACCCCCACTGGT
TGGGGCATTGCCACCACCTGTCAGCTCCTTTCCGGGACTTTCGCTTTCCCCCTCCCTATTGCCACGGCGG
AACTCATCGCCGCCTGCCTTGCCCGCTGCTGGACAGGGGCTCGGCTGTTGGGCACTGACAATTCCGTGGT
GTTGTCGGGGAAATCATCGTCCTTTCCTTGGCTGCTCGCCTGTGTTGCCACCTGGATTCTGCGCGGGACG
TCCTTCTGCTACGTCCCTTCGGCCCTCAATCCAGCGGACCTTCCTTCCCGCGGCCTGCTGCCGGCTCTGC
GGCCTCTTCCGCGTCTTCGCCTTCGCCCTCAGACGAGTCGGATCTCCCTTTGGGCCGCCTCCCCGCGTCG
ACTTTAAGACCAATGACTTACAAGGCAGCTGTAGATCTTAGCCACTTTTTAAAAGAAAAGGGGGGACTGG
AAGGGCTAATTCACTCCCAACGAAGACAAGATCTGCTTTTTGCTTGTACTGGGTCTCTCTGGTTAGACCA
GATCTGAGCCTGGGAGCTCTCTGGCTAACTAGGGAACCCACTGCTTAAGCCTCAATAAAGCTTGCCTTGA
GTGCTTCAAGTAGTGTGTGCCCGTCTGTTGTGTGACTCTGGTAACTAGAGATCCCTCAGACCCTTTTAGT
CAGTGTGGAAAATCTCTAGCAGTACGTATAGTAGTTCATGTCATCTTATTATTCAGTATTTATAACTTGC
AAAGAAATGAATATCAGAGAGTGAGAGGAACTTGTTTATTGCAGCTTATAATGGTTACAAATAAAGCAAT
AGCATCACAAATTTCACAAATAAAGCATTTTTTTCACTGCATTCTAGTTGTGGTTTGTCCAAACTCATCA
ATGTATCTTATCATGTCTGGCTCTAGCTATCCCGCCCCTAACTCCGCCCATCCCGCCCCTAACTCCGCCC
AGTTCCGCCCATTCTCCGCCCCATGGCTGACTAATTTTTTTTATTTATGCAGAGGCCGAGGCCGCCTCGG
CCTCTGAGCTATTCCAGAAGTAGTGAGGAGGCTTTTTTGGAGGCCTAGGGACGTACCCAATTCGCCCTAT
AGTGAGTCGTATTACGCGCGCTCACTGGCCGTCGTTTTACAACGTCGTGACTGGGAAAACCCTGGCGTTA
CCCAACTTAATCGCCTTGCAGCACATCCCCCTTTCGCCAGCTGGCGTAATAGCGAAGAGGCCCGCACCGA
TCGCCCTTCCCAACAGTTGCGCAGCCTGAATGGCGAATGGG
[124 nt withheld, positions 4172-4295]
C
[91 nt withheld, positions 4297-4387]
A
[49 nt withheld, positions 4389-4437]
CCTTTGACGTTGGAGTCCACGTTCTTT
[37 nt withheld, positions 4465-4501]
ACCCTATCTCGGTCTATTCTTTTGATTTATAAGGGATTTTGCCGATTTCGGCCTATTGGTTAAAAAATGA
GCTGATTTAACAAAAATTTAACGCGAATTTTAACAAAATATTAACGCTTACAATTTAGGTGGCACTTTTC
GGGGAAATGTGCGCGGAACCCCTATTTGTTTATTTTTCTAAATACATTCAAATATGTATCCGCTCATGAG
ACAATAACCCTGATAAATGCTTCAATAATATTGAAAAAGGAAGAGTATGAGTATTCAACATTTCCGTGTC
GCCCTTATTCCCTTTTTTGCGGCATTTTGCCTTCCTGTTTTTGCTCACCCAGAAACGCTGGTGAAAGTAA
AAGATGCTGAAGATCAGTTGGGTGCACGAGTGGGTTACATCGAACTGGATCTCAACAGCGGTAAGATCCT
TGAGAGTTTTCGCCCCGAAGAACGTTTTCCAATGATGAGCACTTTTAAAGTTCTGCTATGTGGCGCGGTA
TTATCCCGTATTGACGCCGGGCAAGAGCAACTCGGTCGCCGCATACACTATTCTCAGAATGACTTGGTTG
AGTACTCACCAGTCACAGAAAAGCATCTTACGGATGGCATGACAGTAAGAGAATTATGCAGTGCTGCCAT
AACCATGAGTGATAACACTGCGGCCAACTTACTTCTGACAACGATCGGAGGACCGAAGGAGCTAACCGCT
TTTTTGCACAACATGGGGGATCATGTAACTCGCCTTGATCGTTGGGAACCGGAGCTGAATGAAGCCATAC
CAAACGACGAGCGTGACACCACGATGCCTGTAGCAATGGCAACAACGTTGCGCAAACTATTAACTGGCGA
ACTACTTACTCTAGCTTCCCGGCAACAATTAATAGACTGGATGGAGGCGGATAAAGTTGCAGGACCACTT
CTGCGCTCGGCCCTTCCGGCTGGCTGGTTTATTGCTGATAAATCTGGAGCCGGTGAGCGTGGGTCTCGCG
GTATCATTGCAGCACTGGGGCCAGATGGTAAGCCCTCCCGTATCGTAGTTATCTACACGACGGGGAGTCA
GGCAACTATGGATGAACGAAATAGACAGATCGCTGAGATAGGTGCCTCACTGATTAAGCATTGGTAACTG
TCAGACCAAGTTTACTCATATATACTTTAGATTGATTTAAAACTTCATTTTTAATTTAAAAGGATCTAGG
TGAAGATCCTTTTTGATAATCTCATGACCAAAATCCCTTAACGTGAGTTTTCGTTCCACTGAGCGTCAGA
CCCCGTAGAAAAGATCAAAGGATCTTCTTGAGATCCTTTTTTTCTGCGCGTAATCTGCTGCTTGCAAACA
AAAAAACCACCGCTACCAGCGGTGGTTTGTTTGCCGGATCAAGAGCTACCAACTCTTTTTCCGAAGGTAA
CTGGCTTCAGCAGAGCGCAGATACCAAATACTGTTCTTCTAGTGTAGCCGTAGTTAGGCCACCACTTCAA
GAACTCTGTAGCACCGCCTACATACCTCGCTCTGCTAATCCTGTTACCAGTGGCTGCTGCCAGTGGCGAT
AAGTCGTGTCTTACCGGGTTGGACTCAAGACGATAGTTACCGGATAAGGCGCAGCGGTCGGGCTGAACGG
GGGGTTCGTGCACACAGCCCAGCTTGGAGCGAACGACCTACACCGAACTGAGATACCTACAGCGTGAGCT
ATGAGAAAGCGCCACGCTTCCCGAAGGGAGAAAGGCGGACAGGTATCCGGTAAGCGGCAGGGTCGGAACA
GGAGAGCGCACGAGGGAGCTTCCAGGGGGAAACGCCTGGTATCTTTATAGTCCTGTCGGGTTTCGCCACC
TCTGACTTGAGCGTCGATTTTTGTGATGCTCGTCAGGGGGGCGGAGCCTATGGAAAAACGCCAGCAACGC
GGCCTTTTTACGGTTCCTGGCCTTTTGCTGGCCTTTTGCTCACATGTTCTTTCCTGCGTTATCCCCTGAT
TCTGTGGATAACCGTATTACCGCCTTTGAGTGAGCTGATACCGCTCGCCGCAGCCGAACGACCGAGCGCA
GCGAGTCAGTGAGCGAGGAAGCGGAAGAGCGCCCAATACGCAAACCGCCTCTCCCCGCGCGTTGGCCGAT
TCATTAATGCAGCTGGCACGACAGGTTTCCCGACTGGAAAGCGGGCAGTGAGCGCAACGCAATTAATGTG
AGTTAGCTCACTCATTAGGCACCCCAGGCTTTACACTTTATGCTTCCGGCTCGTATGTTGTGTGGAATTG
TGAGCGGATAACAATTTCACACAGGAAACAGCTATGACCATGATTACGCCAAGCGCGCAATTAACCCTCA
CTAAAGGGAACAAAAGCTGGAGCTGCAAGCTTAATGTAGTCTTATGCAATACTCTTGTAGTCTTGCAACA
TGGTAACGATGAGTTAGCAACATGCCTTACAAGGAGAGAAAAAGCACCGTGCATGCCGATTGGTGGAAGT
AAGGTGGTACGATCGTGCCTTATTAGGAAGGCAACAGACGGGTCTGACATGGATTGGACGAACCACTGAA
TTGCCGCATTGCAGAGATATTGTATTTAAGTGCCTAGCTCGATACATAAACGGGTCTCTCTGGTTAGACC
AGATCTGAGCCTGGGAGCTCTCTGGCTAACTAGGGAACCCACTGCTTAAGCCTCAATAAAGCTTGCCTTG
AGTGCTTCAAGTAGTGTGTGCCCGTCTGTTGTGTGACTCTGGTAACTAGAGATCCCTCAGACCCTTTTAG
TCAGTGTGGAAAATCTCTAGCAGTGGCGCCCGAACAGGGACTTGAAAGCGAAAGGGAAACCAGAGGAGCT
CTCTCGACGCAGGACTCGGCTTGCTGAAGCGCGCACGGCAAGAGGCGAGGGGCGGCGACTGGTGAGTACG
CCAAAAATTTTGACTAGCGGAGGCTAGAAGGAGAGAGATGGGTGCGAGAGCGTCAGTATTAAGCGGGGGA
GAATTAGATCGCGATGGGAAAAAATTCGGTTAAGGCCAGGGGGAAAGAAAAAATATAAATTAAAACATAT
AGTATGGGCAAGCAGGGAGCTAGAACGATTCGCAGTTAATCCTGGCCTGTTAGAAACATCAGAAGGCTGT
AGACAAATACTGGGACAGCTACAACCATCCCTTCAGACAGGATCAGAAGAACTTAGATCATTATATAATA
CAGTAGCAACCCTCTATTGTGTGCATCAAAGGATAGAGATAAAAGACACCAAGGAAGCTTTAGACAAGAT
AGAGGAAGAGCAAAACAAAAGTAAGACCACCGCACAGCAAGCGGCCGCTGATCTTCAGACCTGGAGGAGG
AGATATGAGGGACAATTGGAGAAGTGAATTATATAAATATAAAGTAGTAAAAATTGAACCATTAGGAGTA
GCACCCACCAAGGCAAAGAGAAGAGTGGTGCAGAGAGAAAAAAGAGCAGTGGGAATAGGAGCTTTGTTCC
TTGGGTTCTTGGGAGCAGCAGGAAGCACTATGGGCGCAGCGTCAATGACGCTGACGGTACAGGCCAGACA
ATTATTGTCTGGTATAGTGCAGCAGCAGAACAATTTGCTGAGGGCTATTGAGGCGCAACAGCATCTGTTG
CAACTCACAGTCTGGGGCATCAAGCAGCTCCAGGCAAGAATCCTGGCTGTGGAAAGATACCTAAAGGATC
AACAGCTCCTGGGGATTTGGGGTTGCTCTGGAAAACTCATTTGCACCACTGCTGTGCCTTGGAATGCTAG
TTGGAGTAATAAATCTCTGGAACAGATTTGGAATCACACGACCTGGATGGAGTGGGACAGAGAAATTAAC
AATTACACAAGCTTAATACACTCCTTAATTGAAGAATCGCAAAACCAGCAAGAAAAGAATGAACAAGAAT
TATTGGAATTAGATAAATGGGCAAGTTTGTGGAATTGGTTTAACATAACAAATTGGCTGTGGTATATAAA
ATTATTCATAATGATAGTAGGAGGCTTGGTAGGTTTAAGAATAGTTTTTGCTGTACTTTCTATAGTGAAT
AGAGTTAGGCAGGGATATTCACCATTATCGTTTCAGACCCACCTCCCAACCCCGAGGGGACCCATGCATT
GCATCTCAATTAGTCAGCAACCAGGTGTGGAAAGTCCCCAGGCTCCCCAGCAGGCAGAAGTATGCAAAGC
ATGCGTCTCAATTAGTCAGCAACCATAGTCCCGCCCCTAACTCCGCCCATCCCGCCCCTAACTCCGCCCA
GTTCCGCCCATTCTCCGCCCCATGGCTGACTAATTTTTTTTATTTATGCAGAGGCCGAGGCCGCCTCGGC
CTCTGAGCTATTCCAGAAGTAGTGAGGAGGCTTTTTTGGAGGCCTAGGCTTTTGCAAAAAGCTTTCTAGA
GGTACCACCGGAGCTTACCATGACCGAGTACAAGCCCACGGTGCGCCTCGCCACCCGCGACGACGTCCCC
AGGGCCGTACGCACCCTCGCCGCCGCGTTCGCCGACTACCCCGCCACGCGCCACACCGTCGATCCGGACC
GCCACATCGAGCGGGTCACCGAGCTGCAAGAACTCTTCCTCACGCGCGTCGGGCTCGACATCGGCAAGGT
GTGGGTCGCGGACGACGGCGCCGCCGTGGCGGTCTGGACCACGCCGGAGAGCGTCGAAGCGGGGGCGGTG
TTCGCCGAGATCGGCCCGCGCATGGCCGAGTTGAGCGGTTCCCGGCTGGCCGCGCAGCAACAGATGGAAG
GCCTCCTGGCGCCGCACCGGCCCAAGGAGCCCGCGTGGTTCCTGGCCACCGTCGGCGTCTCGCCCGACCA
CCAGGGCAAGGGTCTGGGCAGCGCCGTCGTGCTCCCCGGAGTGGAGGCGGCCGAGCGCGCCGGGGTGCCC
GCCTTCCTGGAGACCTCCGCGCCCCGCAACCTCCCCTTCTACGAGCGGCTCGGCTTCACCGTCACCGCCG
ACGTCGAGGTGCCCGAAGGACCGCGCACCTGGTGCATGACCCGCAAGCCCGGTGCCAGTTAACGAATTCT
AGATCTTGAGACAAATGGCAGTATTCATCCACAATTTTAAAAGAAAAGGGGGGATTGGGGGGTACAGTGC
AGGGGAAAGAATAGTAGACATAATAGCAACAGACATACAAACTAAAGAATTACAAAAACAAATTACAAAA
ATTCAAAATTTTCGGGTTTATTACAGGGACAGCAGAGATCCACTTTGGCGCCGGCTCGAGGCCTGCAGGT
GCAAAGATGGATAAAGTTTTAAACAGAGAGGAATCTTTGCAGCTAATGGACCTTCTAGGTCTTGAAAGGA
GTGGGAATT
