>Addgene plasmid #142488 | TFORF0235 | depositor partial sequence | sequence record 279602 | Insert
ACCGCCACCATGCCGAGCTGCTCCACGTCCACCATGCCGGGCATGATCTGCAAGAACCCAGACCTCGAGT
TTGACTCGCTACAGCCCTGCTTCTACCCGGACGAAGATGACTTCTACTTCGGCGGCCCCGACTCGACCCC
CCCGGGGGAGGACATCTGGAAGAAGTTTGAGCTGCTGCCCACGCCCCCGCTGTCGCCCAGCCGTGGCTTC
GCGGAGCACAGCTCCGAGCCCCCGAGCTGGGTCACGGAGATGCTGCTTGAGAACGAGCTGTGGGGCAGCC
CGGCCGAGGAGGACGCGTTCGGCCTGGGGGGACTGGGTGGCCTCACCCCCAACCCGGTCATCCTCCAGGA
CTGCATGTGGAGCGGCTTCTCCGCCCGCGAGAAGCTGGAGCGCGCCGTGAGCGAGAAGCTGCAGCACGGC
CGCGGGCCGCCAACCGCCGGTTCCACCGCCCAGTCCCCGGGAGCCGGCGCCGCCAGCCCTGCGGGTCGCG
GGCACGGCGGGGCTGCGGGAGCCGGCCGCGCCGGGGCCGCCCTGCCCGCCGAGCTCGCCCACCCGGCCGC
CGAGTGCGTGGATCCCGCCGTGGTCTTCCCCTTTCCCGTGAACAAGCGCGAGCCAGCGCCCGTGCCCGCA
GCCCCGGCCAGTGCCCCGGCGGCGGGCCCTGCGGTCGCCTCGGGGGCGGGTATTGCCGCCCCAGCCGGGG
CCCCGGGGGTCGCCCCTCCGCGCCCAGGCGGCCGCCAGACCAGCGGCGGCGACCACAAGGCCCTCAGTAC
CTCCGGAGAGGACACCCTGAGCGATTCAGATGATGAAGATGATGAAGAGGAAGATGAAGAGGAAGAAATC
GACGTGGTCACTGTGGAGAAGCGGCGTTCCTCCTCCAACACCAAGGCTGTCACCACATTCACCATCACTG
TGCGTCCCAAGAACGCAGCCCTGGGTCCCGGGAGGGCTCAGTCCAGCGAGCTGATCCTCAAACGATGCCT
TCCCATCCACCAGCAGCACAACTATGCCGCCCCCTCTCCCTACGTGGAGAGTGAGGATGCACCCCCACAG
AAGAAGATAAAGAGCGAGGCGTCCCCACGTCCGCTCAAGAGTGTCATCCCCCCAAAGGCTAAGAGCTTGA
GCCCCCGAAACTCTGACTCGGAGGACAGTGAGCGTCGCAGAAACCACAACATCCTGGAGCGCCAGCGCCG
CAACGACCTTCGGTCCAGCTTTCTCACGCTCAGGGACCACGTGCCGGAGTTGGTAAAGAATGAGAAGGCC
GCCAAGGTGGTCATTTTGAAAAAGGCCACTGAGTATGTCCACTCCCTCCAGGCCGAGGAGCACCAGCTTT
TGCTGGAAAAGGAAAAATTGCAGGCAAGACAGCAGCAGTTGCTAAAGAAAATTGAACACGCTCGGACTTG
CTAGTAATGAACTAGTCCGTAACTTGAAAGTATTTCGATTTCTTGGCTTTATATATCTTGTGGAAAGGAC
GAAAGACGCACCTCGGATATGTCCGC
