>Addgene plasmid #142488 | TFORF0235 | depositor partial sequence | sequence record 279603 | Barcode
AAGACGCACCTCGGATATGTCCGC
